>Addgene plasmid #41518 | TAL-BBL1-ID32 | depositor full sequence | sequence record 55387 | TAL-BBL1-ID32 sequence 2699 bps
TGGATAACCGTATTACCGCCGAATGCTGCCAGGCACACGGGCTGCAGTCCGGATCCTGGGGTACCGGTTG
CTCCCTGTCTTGTGTCAGCATTCCGTCAGGTGGCACTTTTCGGGGAAATGTGCGCGGAACCCCTATTTGT
TTATTTTTCTAAATACATTCAAATATGTATCCGCTCATGAGACAATAACCCTGATAAATGCTTCAATAAT
ATTGAAAAAGGAAGAGTCCTGAGGCGGAAAGAACCAGCTGTGGAATGTGTGTCAGTTAGGGTGTGGAAAG
TCCCCAGGCTCCCCAGCAGGCAGAAGTATGCAAAGCATGCATCTCAATTAGTCAGCAACCAGGTGTGGAA
AGTCCCCAGGCTCCCCAGCAGGCAGAAGTATGCAAAGCATGCATCTCAATTAGTCAGCAACCATAGTCCC
GCCCCTAACTCCGCCCATCCCGCCCCTAACTCCGCCCAGTTCCGCCCATTCTCCGCCCCATGGCTGACTA
ATTTTTTTTATTTATGCAGAGGCCGAGGCCGCCTCGGCCTCTGAGCTATTCCAGAAGTAGTGAGGAGGCT
TTTTTGGAGGCCTAGGCTTTTGCAAAGATCGATCAAGAGACAGGATGAGGATCGTTTCGCATGATTGAAC
AAGATGGATTGCACGCAGGTTCTCCGGCCGCTTGGGTGGAGAGGCTATTCGGCTATGACTGGGCACAACA
GACAATCGGCTGCTCTGATGCCGCCGTGTTCCGGCTGTCAGCGCAGGGGCGCCCGGTTCTTTTTGTCAAG
ACCGACCTGTCCGGTGCCCTGAATGAACTGCAAGACGAGGCAGCGCGGCTATCGTGGCTGGCCACGACGG
GCGTTCCTTGCGCAGCTGTGCTCGACGTTGTCACTGAAGCGGGAAGGGACTGGCTGCTATTGGGCGAAGT
GCCGGGGCAGGATCTCCTGTCATCTCACCTTGCTCCTGCCGAGAAAGTATCCATCATGGCTGATGCAATG
CGGCGGCTGCATACGCTTGATCCGGCTACCTGCCCATTCGACCACCAAGCGAAACATCGCATCGAGCGAG
CACGTACTCGGATGGAAGCCGGTCTTGTCGATCAGGATGATCTGGACGAAGAGCATCAGGGGCTCGCGCC
AGCCGAACTGTTCGCCAGGCTCAAGGCGAGCATGCCCGACGGCGAGGATCTCGTCGTGACCCATGGCGAT
GCCTGCTTGCCGAATATCATGGTGGAAAATGGCCGCTTTTCTGGATTCATCGACTGTGGCCGGCTGGGTG
TGGCGGACCGCTATCAGGACATAGCGTTGGCTACCCGTGATATTGCTGAAGAGCTTGGCGGCGAATGGGC
TGACCGCTTCCTCGTGCTTTACGGTATCGCCGCTCCCGATTCGCAGCGCATCGCCTTCTATCGCCTTCTT
GACGAGTTCTTCTGAGCGGGACTCTGGGGTTCGAAATGACCGACCAAGCGACGCCCAACCTGCCATCACG
AGATTTCGATTCCACCGCCGCCTTCTATGAAAGGTTGGGCTTCGGAATCGTTTTCCGGGACGCCGGCTGG
ATGATCCTCCAGCGCGGGGATCTCATGCTGGAGTTCTTCGCCCACCCTAGGGGGAGGCTAACTGAAACAC
GGAAGGAGACAATACCGGAAGGAACCCGCGCTATGACGGCAATAAAAAGACAGAATAAAACGCACGGTGT
TGGGTCGTTTGTTCATAAACGCGGGGTTCGGTCCCAGGGCTGGCACTCTGTCGATACCCCACCGAGACCC
CATTGGGGCCAATACGCCCGCGTTTCTTCCTTTTCCCCACCCCACCCCCCAAGTTCGGGTGAAGGCCCAG
GGCTCGCAGCCAACGTCGGGGCGGCAGGCCCTGCCATAGCCTCAGGTTACTCATATATACTTTAGATTGA
TTTAAAACTTCATTTTTAATTTAAAAGGATCTAGGTGAAGATCCTTTTTGATAATCTCATGACCAAAATC
CCTTAACGTGAGTTTTCGTTCCACTGAGCGTCAGACCCCGTAGAAAAGATCAAAGGATCTTCTTGAGATC
CTTTTTTTCTGCGCGTAATCTGCTGCTTGCAAACAAAAAAACCACCGCTACCAGCGGTGGTTTGTTTGCC
GGATCAAGAGCTACCAACTCTTTTTCCGAAGGTAACTGGCTTCAGCAGAGCGCAGATACCAAATACTGTC
CTTCTAGTGTAGCCGTAGTTAGGCCACCACTTCAAGAACTCTGTAGCACCGCCTACATACCTCGCTCTGC
TAATCCTGTTACCAGTGGCTGCTGCCAGTGGCGATAAGTCGTGTCTTACCGGGTTGGACTCAAGACGATA
GTTACCGGATAAGGCGCAGCGGTCGGGCTGAACGGGGGGTTCGTGCACACAGCCCAGCTTGGAGCGAACG
ACCTACACCGAACTGAGATACCTACAGCGTGAGCTATGAGAAAGCGCCACGCTTCCCGAAGGGAGAAAGG
CGGACAGGTATCCGGTAAGCGGCAGGGTCGGAACAGGAGAGCGCACGAGGGAGCTTCCAGGGGGAAACGC
CTGGTATCTTTATAGTCCTGTCGGGTTTCGCCACCTCTGACTTGAGCGTCGATTTTTGTGATGCTCGTCA
GGGGGGCGGAGCCTATGGAAAAACGCCAGCAACGCGGCCTTTTTACGGTTCCTGGCCTTTTGCTGGCCTT
TTGCTCACATGTTCTTTCCTGCGTTATCCCCTGATTCTG
Features (pLannotate 1.2.2; 7 found; start..end, strand, type, name):
    123..227     +  promoter       AmpR promoter: bla
    229..586     +  promoter       SV40 promoter: SV40 enhancer and early promoter
    621..1415    +  CDS            NeoR/KanR: aminoglycoside phosphotransferase from Tn5; aph(3')-II (or nptII); confers resistance to neomycin, kanamycin, and G418 (Geneticin®)
   1436..1588    +  CDS            ble (fragment): BLE_KLEPN - Experimental evidence at protein level: Swiss-Prot protein existence level 1. Binding protein with a strong affinity to the bleomycin family of antibiotics. Binds to CL990; an antimitotic-antibiotic compound. From Klebsiella pneumoniae.
   1647..1694    +  polyA_signal   HSV TK poly(A) signal: herpes simplex virus thymidine kinase polyadenylation signal (Cole and Stacy, 1985)
   1785..1801    -  polyA_signal   bGH poly(A) signal (fragment): bovine growth hormone polyadenylation signal
   2023..2611    +  rep_origin     ori: high-copy-number ColE1/pMB1/pBR322/pUC origin of replication
