[The description below was written by a language model from this plasmid's Addgene catalogue record and pLannotate feature annotations shown in this document.]
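Description:
TAL-BBL1-ID32 is a small (about 2.7 kb) cloning backbone derived from Clontech's pEGFP-N1 by a large deletion, as reflected in the backbone name pEGFP-N1Δ4728-2101. Consistent with that deletion, the feature table shows no CMV promoter, EGFP coding sequence or f1 origin. What remains is essentially the propagation and selection core of the parent vector. A high-copy ColE1/pUC-type origin supports replication in E. coli. The Tn5 aminoglycoside phosphotransferase gene (NeoR/KanR) sits behind tandem bacterial (bla-type) and SV40 enhancer/early promoters and is followed by the HSV TK polyadenylation signal. This dual-promoter arrangement gives kanamycin resistance in bacteria and, in principle, G418 resistance in mammalian cells. The short ble fragment annotated downstream of NeoR is the Tn5-derived remnant commonly found in such cassettes, and the 17-nt bGH poly(A) hit is a small fragment, so neither is likely to be a functional element.

The recorded insert is a 61 bp synthetic polylinker flanked by two Mva1269I restriction sites; it is not picked up as a feature by the automated annotation. The associated publication describes a ligation-independent cloning method for high-throughput assembly of transcription activator-like effector (TALE) genes. The plasmid therefore appears to be one of a series of receiver backbones in which Mva1269I digestion opens the vector to accept TAL repeat fragments. The record does not spell out the meaning of the "BBL1" and "ID32" designations or the exact assembly step this backbone serves. Although it is catalogued as a mammalian expression vector with an SV40 promoter, that promoter drives only the resistance marker, and no promoter is annotated for expressing anything cloned into the polylinker.
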