Addgene plasmid #41518: TAL-BBL1-ID32
Depositing lab: Veit Hornung. Depositing organization: Universitaetsklinikum Bonn. Publication: A ligation-independent cloning technique for high-throughput assembly of transcription activator-like effector genes. Schmid-Burgk JL, Schmidt T, Kaiser V, Honing K, Hornung V. Nat Biotechnol. 2012 Dec 16. doi: 10.1038/nbt.2460. PubMed 23242165.
Backbone
  Vector backbone: pEGFP-N1Δ4728-2101
  Backbone manufacturer: Clontech
  Backbone size w/o insert (bp): 2699
  Vector type: Mammalian Expression
  Selectable markers: Neomycin (select with G418)
Growth in bacteria
  Bacterial resistance: Kanamycin, 50 μg/mL
  Growth temperature: 37°C
  Growth strain: DH10B
  Copy number: High Copy
Gene/Insert
  Gene/Insert name: Polylinker flanked by 2 Mva1269I cut sites
  Species: Synthetic
  Insert size (bp): 61
  Promoter: SV40
  Cloning method: Unknown
  Sequencing primers: 5′ ASK-FN2 (CGGCCTTTTTACGGTTCCTG); 3′ pBABE_3
Terms and licenses: Academic/Nonprofit Terms; Industry Terms: Not Available to Industry
How to cite: TAL-BBL1-ID32 was a gift from Veit Hornung (Addgene plasmid # 41518 ; http://n2t.net/addgene:41518 ; RRID:Addgene_41518)
