>Addgene plasmid #41518 | TAL-BBL1-ID32 | addgene partial sequence | sequence record 55714 | ASK-FN2 5'-CGGCCTTTTTACGGTTCCTG-3'
TGTTCTTTCCTGCGTTATCCCCTGATTCTGTGGATAACCGTATTACCGCCGAATGCTGCCAGGCACACGG
GCTGCAGTCCGGATCCTGGGGTACCGGTTGCTCCCTGTCTTGTGTCAGCATTCCGTCAGGTGGCACTTTT
CGGGGAAATGTGCGCGGAACCCCTATTTGTTTATTTTTCTAAATACATTCAAATATGTATCCGCTCATGA
GACAATAACCCTGATAAATGCTTCAATAATATTGAAAAAGGAAGAGTCCTGAGGCGGAAAGAACCAGCTG
TGGAATGTGTGTCAGTTAGGGTGTGGAAAGTCCCCAGGCTCCCCAGCAGGCAGAAGTATGCAAAGCATGC
ATCTCAATTAGTCAGCAACCAGGTGTGGAAAGTCCCCAGGCTCCCCAGCAGGCAGAAGTATGCAAAGCAT
GCATCTCAATTAGTCAGCAACCATAGTCCCGCCCCTAACTCCGCCCATCCCGCCCCTAACTCCGCCCAGT
TCCGCCCATTCTCCGCCCCATGGCTGACTAATTTTTTTTATTTATGCAGAGGCCGAGGCCGCCTCGGCCT
CTGAGCTATTCCAGAAGTAGTGAGGAGGCTTTTTTGGAGGCCTAGGCTTTTGCAAAGATCGATCAAGAGA
CAGGATGAGGATCGTTTCGCATGATTGAACAAGATGGATTGCACGCAGGTTCTCCGGCCGCTTGGGTGGA
GAGGCTATTCGGCTATGACTGGGCACAACAGACAATCGGCTGCTCTGATGCCGCCGTGTTCCGGCTGTCA
GCGCAGGGGCGCCCGGTTCTTTTTGTCAAGACCGACCTGTCCGGTGCCCTGAATGAACTGCAAGACGAGG
CAGCGCGGCTATCGTGGCTGGCCACGACGGGCGTTCCTTGCGCAGCTGTGCTCGACGTTGTCACTGA
